Addgene plasmid #200018: pCDNA4.TO_ORF30_TurboID_3xHA
Purpose: Expresses KSHV protein ORF30 fused at the C-terminal to TurboID-3xHA
Depositing lab: Britt Glaunsinger. Depositing organization: University of California, Berkeley. Publication: The viral packaging motor potentiates Kaposi's sarcoma-associated herpesvirus gene expression late in infection. McCollum CO, Didychuk AL, Liu D, Murray-Nerger LA, Cristea IM, Glaunsinger BA. PLoS Pathog. 2023 Apr 17;19(4):e1011163. doi: 10.1371/journal.ppat.1011163. eCollection 2023 Apr. PubMed 37068108.
Backbone
  Vector backbone: pCDNA4.TO
  Backbone manufacturer: Clonetech
  Backbone size w/o insert (bp): 5003
  Total vector size (bp): 6343
  Vector type: Mammalian Expression
Growth in bacteria
  Bacterial resistance: Ampicillin, 100 μg/mL
  Growth temperature: 37°C
  Growth strain: DH5alpha
  Copy number: High Copy
Gene/Insert
  Gene/Insert name: ORF30
  Species: Kaposi's Sarcoma Associated Herpesvirus (HHV-8)
  Insert size (bp): 1344
  Promoter: CMV
  Tag / fusion protein: TurboID-3xHA (C terminal on insert)
  Cloning method: Ligation Independent Cloning
  Sequencing primers: 5′ TACCGAGCTCGGATCatgggtgagccagtggatcc; 3′ AAACAACAGATGGCTGGCAACTAGAAGGCAC
Terms and licenses: Academic/Nonprofit Terms; Industry Terms: Not Available to Industry
Depositor comments: Please visit https://doi.org/10.1101/2023.01.29.526158 for bioRxiv preprint.
How to cite: pCDNA4.TO_ORF30_TurboID_3xHA was a gift from Britt Glaunsinger (Addgene plasmid # 200018 ; http://n2t.net/addgene:200018 ; RRID:Addgene_200018)
