[The description below was written by a language model from this plasmid's Addgene catalogue record and pLannotate feature annotations shown in this document.]
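Description:
pCDNA4.TO_ORF30_TurboID_3xHA is a mammalian expression plasmid built on the pcDNA4/TO backbone that produces the Kaposi's sarcoma-associated herpesvirus (HHV-8) protein ORF30 fused at its C terminus to TurboID and a triple HA epitope tag. It is propagated in E. coli as a high-copy plasmid through a ColE1/pUC-type origin and selected with ampicillin via the bla gene. An f1 origin is also present. For selection in mammalian cells, the backbone carries a Sh ble (bleomycin/Zeocin resistance) cassette driven by the SV40 early promoter, with an EM7 bacterial promoter upstream, and ending in an SV40 polyadenylation signal.

The fusion is transcribed from the human CMV immediate-early enhancer and promoter. Short tet operator matches are annotated immediately downstream, consistent with the "TO" design. In that design, expression is constitutive in ordinary cells but can be repressed by Tet repressor and induced with tetracycline or doxycycline in cells that supply the repressor. The small ORF30 coding region is followed by the TurboID coding sequence and then a bovine growth hormone polyadenylation signal. The 3xHA tag named in the catalogue entry is not separately annotated in the feature table, though there is unannotated space between TurboID and the poly(A) signal where it would sit.

TurboID is an engineered, highly active E. coli biotin ligase that biotinylates nearby proteins, so the construct is suited to proximity labelling to find proteins near ORF30. The HA tag allows detection or immunoprecipitation of the fusion. The associated publication concerns KSHV late gene expression and the viral packaging motor.
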