Features (pLannotate 1.2.2; 23 found; start..end, strand, type, name):
     28..80      -  misc_feature   bom (fragment): basis of mobility region from pBR322
    235..614     +  enhancer       CMV enhancer: human cytomegalovirus immediate early enhancer
    615..818     +  promoter       CMV promoter: human cytomegalovirus (CMV) immediate early promoter
    820..839     +  promoter       PLtetO-1 promoter (fragment): modified phage lambda PL promoter with tet operator sites (Lutz and Bujard, 1997)
    841..860     +  promoter       PLtetO-1 promoter (fragment): modified phage lambda PL promoter with tet operator sites (Lutz and Bujard, 1997)
    868..901     +  promoter       TRE3GV promoter (fragment): 3rd-generation Tet-responsive promoter that can be activated by binding of Tet-On® 3G, optimized for retroviral and lentiviral vectors
   1001..1231    +  CDS            ORF30: ORF30_HHV8P - Protein predicted: Swiss-Prot protein existence level 4. From Human herpesvirus 8 type P (isolate GK18) (HHV-8) (Kaposi's sarcoma-associated herpesvirus).
   1262..2218    +  CDS            TurboID: mutant of the E. coli biotin ligase BioID engineered for improved catalytic efficiency (Branon et al., 2018)
   2364..2588    +  polyA_signal   bGH poly(A) signal: bovine growth hormone polyadenylation signal
   2592..2613    +  promoter       SV40 promoter (fragment): SV40 enhancer and early promoter
   2634..3062    +  rep_origin     f1 ori (sequence partly withheld): f1 bacteriophage origin of replication; arrow indicates direction of (+) strand synthesis
   3076..3405    +  promoter       SV40 promoter: SV40 enhancer and early promoter
   3453..3500    +  promoter       EM7 promoter: synthetic bacterial promoter&nbsp
   3519..3893    +  CDS            BleoR: antibiotic-binding protein; Sh ble from Streptoalloteichus hindustanus; confers resistance to bleomycin, phleomycin, and Zeocin™
   3903..4028    +  CDS            ble (fragment): BLE_KLEPN - Experimental evidence at protein level: Swiss-Prot protein existence level 1. Binding protein with a strong affinity to the bleomycin family of antibiotics. Binds to CL990; an antimitotic-antibiotic compound. From Klebsiella pneumoniae.
   4023..4144    +  polyA_signal   SV40 poly(A) signal: SV40 polyadenylation signal
   4217..4233    -  protein_bind   lac operator: The lac repressor binds to the lac operator to inhibit transcription in E. coli. This inhibition can be relieved by adding lactose or isopropyl-β-D-thiogalactopyranoside (IPTG). lac repressor encoded by lacI
   4241..4271    -  promoter       lac promoter: promoter for the E. coli lac operon
   4286..4307    -  protein_bind   CAP binding site: CAP binding activates transcription in the presence of cAMP. E. coli catabolite activator protein
   4320..4412    -  CDS            lacI (fragment): lac repressor; lacI; The lac repressor binds to the lac operator to inhibit transcription in E. coli. This inhibition can be relieved by adding lactose or isopropyl-β-D-thiogalactopyranoside (IPTG).
   4595..5183    -  rep_origin     ori: high-copy-number ColE1/pMB1/pBR322/pUC origin of replication
   5354..6214    -  CDS            AmpR: β-lactamase; bla; confers resistance to ampicillin, carbenicillin, and related antibiotics
   6215..6319    -  promoter       AmpR promoter: bla
>Addgene plasmid #200018 | pCDNA4.TO_ORF30_TurboID_3xHA | addgene full sequence | sequence record 391645 | Addgene NGS Result
GACGGATCGGGAGATCTCCCGATCCCCTATGGTGCACTCTCAGTACAATCTGCTCTGATGCCGCATAGTT
AAGCCAGTATCTGCTCCCTGCTTGTGTGTTGGAGGTCGCTGAGTAGTGCGCGAGCAAAATTTAAGCTACA
ACAAGGCAAGGCTTGACCGACAATTGCATGAAGAATCTGCTTAGGGTTAGGCGTTTTGCGCTGCTTCGCG
ATGTACGGGCCAGATATACGCGTTGACATTGATTATTGACTAGTTATTAATAGTAATCAATTACGGGGTC
ATTAGTTCATAGCCCATATATGGAGTTCCGCGTTACATAACTTACGGTAAATGGCCCGCCTGGCTGACCG
CCCAACGACCCCCGCCCATTGACGTCAATAATGACGTATGTTCCCATAGTAACGCCAATAGGGACTTTCC
ATTGACGTCAATGGGTGGAGTATTTACGGTAAACTGCCCACTTGGCAGTACATCAAGTGTATCATATGCC
AAGTACGCCCCCTATTGACGTCAATGACGGTAAATGGCCCGCCTGGCATTATGCCCAGTACATGACCTTA
TGGGACTTTCCTACTTGGCAGTACATCTACGTATTAGTCATCGCTATTACCATGGTGATGCGGTTTTGGC
AGTACATCAATGGGCGTGGATAGCGGTTTGACTCACGGGGATTTCCAAGTCTCCACCCCATTGACGTCAA
TGGGAGTTTGTTTTGGCACCAAAATCAACGGGACTTTCCAAAATGTCGTAACAACTCCGCCCCATTGACG
CAAATGGGCGGTAGGCGTGTACGGTGGGAGGTCTATATAAGCAGAGCTCTCCCTATCAGTGATAGAGATC
TCCCTATCAGTGATAGAGATCGTCGACGAGCTCGTTTAGTGAACCGTCAGATCGCCTGGAGACGCCATCC
ACGCTGTTTTGACCTCCATAGAAGACACCGGGACCGATCCAGCCTCCGGACTCTAGCGTTTAAACTTAAG
CTTGGTACCGAGCTCGGATCATGGGTGAGCCAGTGGATCCTGGACATGTGGTGAATGAGAAAGATTTTGA
GGAGTGTGAACAATTTTTCAGTCAACCCCTTAGGGAGCAAGTGGTCGCGGGGGTCAGGGCACTCGACGGC
CTCGGTCTCGCTGACTCTCTATGTCACAAAACAGAAAGACTCTGCCTGCTGATGGACCTGGTGGGCACGG
AGTGCTTTGCGAGGGTGTGCCGCCTAGACACCGGTGCGAAAGGGTCAGGCGGCTCTGGTGGCTCCGGAGC
CAAAGACAATACTGTGCCTCTGAAGCTGATCGCTCTCCTGGCTAATGGCGAGTTCCATAGTGGCGAACAG
CTGGGAGAAACCCTGGGCATGTCCAGGGCCGCTATCAACAAGCACATTCAGACTCTGCGCGACTGGGGCG
TGGACGTGTTCACCGTGCCCGGAAAGGGCTACTCTCTGCCCGAGCCTATCCCGCTGCTGAACGCTAAACA
GATTCTGGGACAGCTGGACGGCGGGAGCGTGGCAGTCCTGCCTGTGGTCGACTCCACCAATCAGTACCTG
CTGGATCGAATCGGCGAGCTGAAGAGTGGGGATGCTTGCATTGCAGAATATCAGCAGGCAGGGAGAGGAA
GCAGAGGGAGGAAATGGTTCTCTCCTTTTGGAGCTAACCTGTACCTGAGTATGTTTTGGCGCCTGAAGCG
GGGACCAGCAGCAATCGGCCTGGGCCCGGTCATCGGAATTGTCATGGCAGAAGCGCTGCGAAAGCTGGGA
GCAGACAAGGTGCGAGTCAAATGGCCCAATGACCTGTATCTGCAGGATAGAAAGCTGGCAGGCATCCTGG
TGGAGCTGGCCGGAATAACAGGCGATGCTGCACAGATCGTCATTGGCGCCGGGATTAACGTGGCTATGAG
GCGCGTGGAGGAAAGCGTGGTCAATCAGGGCTGGATCACACTGCAGGAAGCAGGGATTAACCTGGACAGG
AATACTCTGGCCGCTACGCTGATCCGAGAGCTGCGGGCAGCCCTGGAACTGTTCGAGCAGGAAGGCCTGG
CTCCATATCTGCCACGGTGGGAGAAGCTGGATAACTTCATCAATAGACCCGTGAAGCTGATCATTGGGGA
CAAAGAGATTTTCGGGATTAGCCGGGGGATTGATAAACAGGGAGCCCTGCTGCTGGAACAGGACGGAGTT
ATCAAACCCTGGATGGGCGGAGAAATCAGTCTGCGGTCTGCCGAAAAGTCGCGGCCGCTCGAGGGAGGCG
GTGGATACCCGTATGATGTTCCGGATTACGCTGGCTATCCCTACGACGTGCCCGACTATGCCGGGTACCC
CTATGACGTCCCAGACTACGCAGGGCCCGTTTAAACCCGCTGATCAGCCTCGACTGTGCCTTCTAGTTGC
CAGCCATCTGTTGTTTGCCCCTCCCCCGTGCCTTCCTTGACCCTGGAAGGTGCCACTCCCACTGTCCTTT
CCTAATAAAATGAGGAAATTGCATCGCATTGTCTGAGTAGGTGTCATTCTATTCTGGGGGGTGGGGTGGG
GCAGGACAGCAAGGGGGAGGATTGGGAAGACAATAGCAGGCATGCTGGGGATGCGGTGGGCTCTATGGCT
TCTGAGGCGGAAAGAACCAGCTGGGGCTCTAGGGGGTATCCCC
[124 nt withheld, positions 2634-2757]
C
[91 nt withheld, positions 2759-2849]
A
[49 nt withheld, positions 2851-2899]
CCTTTGACGTTGGAGTCCACGTTCTTT
[37 nt withheld, positions 2927-2963]
ACCCTATCTCGGTCTATTCTTTTGATTTATAAGGGATTTTGCCGATTTCGGCCTATTGGTTAAAAAATGA
GCTGATTTAACAAAAATTTAACGCGAATTAATTCTGTGGAATGTGTGTCAGTTAGGGTGTGGAAAGTCCC
CAGGCTCCCCAGCAGGCAGAAGTATGCAAAGCATGCATCTCAATTAGTCAGCAACCAGGTGTGGAAAGTC
CCCAGGCTCCCCAGCAGGCAGAAGTATGCAAAGCATGCATCTCAATTAGTCAGCAACCATAGTCCCGCCC
CTAACTCCGCCCATCCCGCCCCTAACTCCGCCCAGTTCCGCCCATTCTCCGCCCCATGGCTGACTAATTT
TTTTTATTTATGCAGAGGCCGAGGCCGCCTCTGCCTCTGAGCTATTCCAGAAGTAGTGAGGAGGCTTTTT
TGGAGGCCTAGGCTTTTGCAAAAAGCTCCCGGGAGCTTGTATATCCATTTTCGGATCTGATCAGCACGTG
TTGACAATTAATCATCGGCATAGTATATCGGCATAGTATAATACGACAAGGTGAGGAACTAAACCATGGC
CAAGTTGACCAGTGCCGTTCCGGTGCTCACCGCGCGCGACGTCGCCGGAGCGGTCGAGTTCTGGACCGAC
CGGCTCGGGTTCTCCCGGGACTTCGTGGAGGACGACTTCGCCGGTGTGGTCCGGGACGACGTGACCCTGT
TCATCAGCGCGGTCCAGGACCAGGTGGTGCCGGACAACACCCTGGCCTGGGTGTGGGTGCGCGGCCTGGA
CGAGCTGTACGCCGAGTGGTCGGAGGTCGTGTCCACGAACTTCCGGGACGCCTCCGGGCCGGCCATGACC
GAGATCGGCGAGCAGCCGTGGGGGCGGGAGTTCGCCCTGCGCGACCCGGCCGGCAACTGCGTGCACTTCG
TGGCCGAGGAGCAGGACTGACACGTGCTACGAGATTTCGATTCCACCGCCGCCTTCTATGAAAGGTTGGG
CTTCGGAATCGTTTTCCGGGACGCCGGCTGGATGATCCTCCAGCGCGGGGATCTCATGCTGGAGTTCTTC
GCCCACCCCAACTTGTTTATTGCAGCTTATAATGGTTACAAATAAAGCAATAGCATCACAAATTTCACAA
ATAAAGCATTTTTTTCACTGCATTCTAGTTGTGGTTTGTCCAAACTCATCAATGTATCTTATCATGTCTG
TATACCGTCGACCTCTAGCTAGAGCTTGGCGTAATCATGGTCATAGCTGTTTCCTGTGTGAAATTGTTAT
CCGCTCACAATTCCACACAACATACGAGCCGGAAGCATAAAGTGTAAAGCCTGGGGTGCCTAATGAGTGA
GCTAACTCACATTAATTGCGTTGCGCTCACTGCCCGCTTTCCAGTCGGGAAACCTGTCGTGCCAGCTGCA
TTAATGAATCGGCCAACGCGCGGGGAGAGGCGGTTTGCGTATTGGGCGCTCTTCCGCTTCCTCGCTCACT
GACTCGCTGCGCTCGGTCGTTCGGCTGCGGCGAGCGGTATCAGCTCACTCAAAGGCGGTAATACGGTTAT
CCACAGAATCAGGGGATAACGCAGGAAAGAACATGTGAGCAAAAGGCCAGCAAAAGGCCAGGAACCGTAA
AAAGGCCGCGTTGCTGGCGTTTTTCCATAGGCTCCGCCCCCCTGACGAGCATCACAAAAATCGACGCTCA
AGTCAGAGGTGGCGAAACCCGACAGGACTATAAAGATACCAGGCGTTTCCCCCTGGAAGCTCCCTCGTGC
GCTCTCCTGTTCCGACCCTGCCGCTTACCGGATACCTGTCCGCCTTTCTCCCTTCGGGAAGCGTGGCGCT
TTCTCATAGCTCACGCTGTAGGTATCTCAGTTCGGTGTAGGTCGTTCGCTCCAAGCTGGGCTGTGTGCAC
GAACCCCCCGTTCAGCCCGACCGCTGCGCCTTATCCGGTAACTATCGTCTTGAGTCCAACCCGGTAAGAC
ACGACTTATCGCCACTGGCAGCAGCCACTGGTAACAGGATTAGCAGAGCGAGGTATGTAGGCGGTGCTAC
AGAGTTCTTGAAGTGGTGGCCTAACTACGGCTACACTAGAAGAACAGTATTTGGTATCTGCGCTCTGCTG
AAGCCAGTTACCTTCGGAAAAAGAGTTGGTAGCTCTTGATCCGGCAAACAAACCACCGCTGGTAGCGGTG
GTTTTTTTGTTTGCAAGCAGCAGATTACGCGCAGAAAAAAAGGATCTCAAGAAGATCCTTTGATCTTTTC
TACGGGGTCTGACGCTCAGTGGAACGAAAACTCACGTTAAGGGATTTTGGTCATGAGATTATCAAAAAGG
ATCTTCACCTAGATCCTTTTAAATTAAAAATGAAGTTTTAAATCAATCTAAAGTATATATGAGTAAACTT
GGTCTGACAGTTACCAATGCTTAATCAGTGAGGCACCTATCTCAGCGATCTGTCTATTTCGTTCATCCAT
AGTTGCCTGACTCCCCGTCGTGTAGATAACTACGATACGGGAGGGCTTACCATCTGGCCCCAGTGCTGCA
ATGATACCGCGAGACCCACGCTCACCGGCTCCAGATTTATCAGCAATAAACCAGCCAGCCGGAAGGGCCG
AGCGCAGAAGTGGTCCTGCAACTTTATCCGCCTCCATCCAGTCTATTAATTGTTGCCGGGAAGCTAGAGT
AAGTAGTTCGCCAGTTAATAGTTTGCGCAACGTTGTTGCCATTGCTACAGGCATCGTGGTGTCACGCTCG
TCGTTTGGTATGGCTTCATTCAGCTCCGGTTCCCAACGATCAAGGCGAGTTACATGATCCCCCATGTTGT
GCAAAAAAGCGGTTAGCTCCTTCGGTCCTCCGATCGTTGTCAGAAGTAAGTTGGCCGCAGTGTTATCACT
CATGGTTATGGCAGCACTGCATAATTCTCTTACTGTCATGCCATCCGTAAGATGCTTTTCTGTGACTGGT
GAGTACTCAACCAAGTCATTCTGAGAATAGTGTATGCGGCGACCGAGTTGCTCTTGCCCGGCGTCAATAC
GGGATAATACCGCGCCACATAGCAGAACTTTAAAAGTGCTCATCATTGGAAAACGTTCTTCGGGGCGAAA
ACTCTCAAGGATCTTACCGCTGTTGAGATCCAGTTCGATGTAACCCACTCGTGCACCCAACTGATCTTCA
GCATCTTTTACTTTCACCAGCGTTTCTGGGTGAGCAAAAACAGGAAGGCAAAATGCCGCAAAAAAGGGAA
TAAGGGCGACACGGAAATGTTGAATACTCATACTCTTCCTTTTTCAATATTATTGAAGCATTTATCAGGG
TTATTGTCTCATGAGCGGATACATATTTGAATGTATTTAGAAAAATAAACAAATAGGGGTTCCGCGCACA
TTTCCCCGAAAAGTGCCACCTGACGTC
